Addgene plasmid #132650: Hy_pUbi-p63e eGFP SV40
Purpose: Expresses eGFP mRNA from the Drosophila Ubi-p63e promoter
Depositing lab: Jeremy Wilusz. Depositing organization: University of Pennsylvania. Publication: The Integrator complex cleaves nascent mRNAs to attenuate transcription. Tatomer DC, Elrod ND, Liang D, Xiao MS, Jiang JZ, Jonathan M, Huang KL, Wagner EJ, Cherry S, Wilusz JE. Genes Dev. 2019 Sep 17. pii: gad.330167.119. doi: 10.1101/gad.330167.119. PubMed 31530651.
Backbone
  Vector backbone: Hy_pMtnA eGFP
  Total vector size (bp): 9446
  Vector type: Insect Expression
  Selectable markers: Hygromycin
Growth in bacteria
  Bacterial resistance: Ampicillin, 100 μg/mL
  Growth temperature: 37°C
  Growth strain: DH5alpha
  Copy number: Unknown
Gene/Insert
  Gene/Insert name: eGFP
  Promoter: Ubi-p63e
  Cloning method: Restriction Enzyme; 5′ cloning site EcoRV (not destroyed); 3′ cloning site NotI (not destroyed)
  Sequencing primers: 5′ CTACCTGCCTGGACAGCATG
Terms and licenses: Academic/Nonprofit Terms; Industry Terms: Not Available to Industry
How to cite: Hy_pUbi-p63e eGFP SV40 was a gift from Jeremy Wilusz (Addgene plasmid # 132650 ; http://n2t.net/addgene:132650 ; RRID:Addgene_132650)
