[The description below was written by a language model from this plasmid's Addgene catalogue record and pLannotate feature annotations shown in this document.]
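Description:
Hy_pUbi-p63e eGFP SV40 is an insect expression plasmid of roughly 9.4–9.5 kb, derived from the Hy_pMtnA eGFP backbone, that expresses eGFP mRNA in Drosophila cells from the Ubi-p63e (ubiquitin) promoter. As the backbone name suggests, the parental vector used a different promoter (MtnA) for the same reporter. In bacteria the plasmid is maintained through a high-copy ColE1/pUC-type origin and selected with ampicillin via the bla gene and its native promoter. Short annotated fragments of a tetracycline resistance gene and other bacterial open reading frames appear to be non-functional backbone remnants.

The reporter unit consists of the EGFP coding sequence, cloned between EcoRV and NotI sites, followed immediately by an SV40 polyadenylation signal that directs 3′ end processing, as reflected in the construct name. The automated feature table does not annotate the Ubi-p63e promoter. The roughly 2 kb unannotated stretch upstream of EGFP is where it would be expected, but this is inferred from the catalogue entry rather than from the annotation. A second, independent cassette provides selection in insect cells: the copia transposon promoter drives the hygromycin phosphotransferase gene. It is followed, across the circular junction of the sequence, by SV40 early-region sequences (large T and small t intron fragments, a large T antigen fragment including its NLS) and another SV40 poly(A) signal, which together serve as the 3′ processing region for the marker.

The plasmid is suited to transient transfection or hygromycin selection of stable Drosophila cell lines expressing eGFP. It was deposited with work on how the Integrator complex cleaves nascent mRNAs to attenuate transcription, where it plausibly served as a promoter-specific reporter, although the record does not describe its exact role.
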