Features (pLannotate 1.2.2; 15 found; start..end, strand, type, name):
     14..79      +  intron         small t intron: SV40 (simian virus 40) small t antigen intron
    209..229     +  CDS            SV40 NLS: nuclear localization signal of SV40 (simian virus 40) large T antigen
    548..631     +  CDS            large T antigen (fragment): large T antigen from SV40 (simian virus 40)
    654..775     +  polyA_signal   SV40 poly(A) signal: SV40 polyadenylation signal
   2819..3538    +  CDS            EGFP: the original enhanced GFP (Yang et al., 1996) mammalian codon-optimized
   3547..3668    +  polyA_signal   SV40 poly(A) signal: SV40 polyadenylation signal
   3693..3994    +  CDS            TcR (fragment): tetracycline efflux protein; tet; confers resistance to tetracycline
   4236..4364    -  CDS            YPB1_ECOLX (fragment): Protein predicted: Swiss-Prot protein existence level 4. From Escherichia coli.
   4549..5137    -  rep_origin     ori: high-copy-number ColE1/pMB1/pBR322/pUC origin of replication
   5308..6168    -  CDS            AmpR: β-lactamase; bla; confers resistance to ampicillin, carbenicillin, and related antibiotics
   6169..6273    -  promoter       AmpR promoter: bla
   7755..8034    +  promoter       copia promoter: strong promoter from the Drosophila transposable element copia (Sinclair et al., 1986)
   8080..9105    +  CDS            HygR: aminoglycoside phosphotransferase from E. coli; aph(4)-Ia; confers resistance to hygromycin
   9123..9395    +  CDS            yokD (fragment): YOKD_BACSU - Experimental evidence at protein level: Swiss-Prot protein existence level 1. May contribute to antibiotic resistance. From Bacillus subtilis (strain 168).
   9392..9454    +  intron         large T intron (fragment): SV40 (simian virus 40) large T antigen intron
>Addgene plasmid #132650 | Hy_pUbi-p63e eGFP SV40 | addgene full sequence | sequence record 258489 | Addgene NGS Result
TTAAAGCTCTAAGGTAAATATAAAATTTTTAAGTGTATAATGTGTTAAACTACTGATTCTAATTGTTTGT
GTATTTTAGATTCCAACCTATGGAACTGATGAATGGGAGCAGTGGTGGAATGCCTTTAATGAGGAAAACC
TGTTTTGCTCAGAAGAAATGCCATCTAGTGATGATGAGGCTACTGCTGACTCTCAACATTCTACTCCTCC
AAAAAAGAAGAGAAAGGTAGAAGACCCCAAGGACTTTCCTTCAGAATTGCTAAGTTTTTTGAGTCATGCT
GTGTTTAGTAATAGAACTCTTGCTTGCTTTGCTATTTACACCACAAAGGAAAAAGCTGCACTGCTATACA
AGAAAATTATGGAAAAATATTCTGTAACCTTTATAAGTAGGCATAACAGTTATAATCATAACATACTGTT
TTTTCTTACTCCACACAGGCATAGAGTGTCTGCTATTAATAACTATGCTCAAAAATTGTGTACCTTTAGC
TTTTTAATTTGTAAAGGGGTTAATAAGGAATATTTGATGTATAGTGCCTTGACTAGAGATCATAATCAGC
CATACCACATTTGTAGAGGTTTTACTTGCTTTAAAAAACCTCCCACACCTCCCCCTGAACCTGAAACATA
AAATGAATGCAATTGTTGTTGTTAACTTGTTTATTGCAGCTTATAATGGTTACAAATAAAGCAATAGCAT
CACAAATTTCACAAATAAAGCATTTTTTTCACTGCATTCTAGTTGTGGTTTGTCCAAACTCATCAATGTA
TCTTATCATGTCTGGATTAATTAACTTGTCGCCGGAACGCAGCGACAGAGATTCCAATGTGTCCGTATCT
TTCAGGCTTTTGCCCTTCAGTTCCAGACGAAGCGACTGGCGATTCGCGTGTGGGGTCTGCTTCAGGGTCT
TGTGAATTAGGGCGCGCAGATCGCCGATGGGCGTGGCGCCGGAGGGCACCTTCACCTTGCCGTACGGCTT
GCTGTTCTTCGCGTTCAAAATCTCCAGCTCCATTTTGCTTTCGGTGCGCTTGCAATCAGTACTGTCCAAA
ATCGAAAATCGCCGAACCGTAGTGTGACCGTGCGGGGCTCTGCGAAAATAAACTTTTTTAGGTATATGGC
CACACACGGGGAAAGCACAGTGGATTATATGTTTTAATATTATAATATGCAGGTTTTCATTACTTATCCA
GATGTAAGCCCACTTAAAGCGATTTAACAATTATTTGCCGAAAGAGTATAAACAAATTTCACTTAAAAAT
GGATTAAGAAAAGCTAGCTTGTGTAAGATTATGCGCAGCGTTGCCAGATAGCTCCATTTAAAACACTTCA
AAAACAATAAGTTTTGAAAATATATACATAAATAGCAGTCGTTGCCGCAACGCTCAACACATCACACTTT
TAAAACACCCTTTACCTACACAGAATTACTTTTTAAATTTCCAGTCAAGCTGCGAGTTTCAAAATTATAG
CCGGTAGAGAAGACAGTGCTATTTCAAAAGCAAACTAACAAGGGTCTTAAATTCCAAAACACCAATCCTA
ACAAGCCTTGGACTTTTGTAAGTTTAGATCAAAGGTGGCATTGCATTCAATGTCATGGTAAGAAGTAGGT
CGTCTAGGTAGAAATCCTCATTCAGCCGGTCAAGTCAGTACGAGAAAGGTCTCAATTTGAAATTGTCTTA
AAAATATTTTATTGTTTTGTACTGTGGTGAGTTTAAACGAAAAACACAAAAAAAAAGTGATACACAGAAA
TCATAAAAAATTTTAATACAAGGTATTCGTACGTATCAAAAACATTTCGGCACAATTTTTTTTCTCTGTA
CTAAAGTGTTACGAACACTACGGTATTTTTTAGTGATTTTCAACGGACACCGAAGGTATATAAACAGCGT
TCGCGAACGGTCGCCTTCAAAACCAATTGACATTTGCAGCAGCAAGTACAAGTAGAAAGTAAAGCGCAAT
CAGCGAAAAATTTATACTTAATTGTTGGTGATTAAAGTACAATTAAAAGAACATTCTCGAAAGTCACAAG
AAACGTAAGTTTTTAACTCGCTGTTACCAATTAGTAATAAGAGCAACAAGACGTTGAGTAATTTCAAGAA
AAACTGCATTTCAAGGTCTTTGTTCGGCCATTTTTTTTTATTCAACGCTCTACGTAATTACAAAATAAGA
AATTGGCAGCCACGCATCTTGTTTTCCCAATGAATTGGCATCAAAACGCAAACAAATCTATAAATAAAAC
TTGCGTGTTGATTTTCGCCAAGATTTATTGGCAAATTGTGAAATTCGCAGTGACGCATTTGAAAATTCGA
GAAATCACGAACGCACTCGATCGAGCATTTGTGTGCATGTTATTAGTTAGTTGTTTAGTTAATTGAAGTA
TTTTACCAACGAAATCCACTTATTTTTAGCTGAAATAGAGTAGGTTGCTTAAACAAAGCCACGTCTGAAA
ATTTCTTATTGCTTGTAGTTGTGACGTCACCATATACACACAAAATAATGTGTATGCATGCATTTCAGCT
GTGTATATATACATGCACACACTCGCAACACGAAAACGATGACGAAGCAACGGAACAAAGGTTTCTCAAC
TACCCTTTGTTCCCTGTTTCTTCGCTTTCCTTTGTTCCAATATTCGTAGAGGGTTAATAGGGGTTTCTCA
ACAAAGTTGGCGTCGATAAATAAGTTTCCCATTTTTATTCCCCAGCCAGGAAGTTAGTTTCAATAGTTTT
GTAATTTCAACGAAACTCATTTGATTTCGTACTAATTTTCCACATCTCTATTTTCTTCCCGCAGAATAAT
CCATCTAGAGATATCACCATGGTGAGCAAGGGCGAGGAGCTGTTCACCGGGGTGGTGCCCATCCTGGTCG
AGCTGGACGGCGACGTAAACGGCCACAAGTTCAGCGTGTCCGGCGAGGGCGAGGGCGATGCCACCTACGG
CAAGCTGACCCTGAAGTTCATCTGCACCACCGGCAAGCTGCCCGTGCCCTGGCCCACCCTCGTGACCACC
CTGACCTACGGCGTGCAGTGCTTCAGCCGCTACCCCGACCACATGAAGCAGCACGACTTCTTCAAGTCCG
CCATGCCCGAAGGCTACGTCCAGGAGCGCACCATCTTCTTCAAGGACGACGGCAACTACAAGACCCGCGC
CGAGGTGAAGTTCGAGGGCGACACCCTGGTGAACCGCATCGAGCTGAAGGGCATCGACTTCAAGGAGGAC
GGCAACATCCTGGGGCACAAGCTGGAGTACAACTACAACAGCCACAACGTCTATATCATGGCCGACAAGC
AGAAGAACGGCATCAAGGTGAACTTCAAGATCCGCCACAACATCGAGGACGGCAGCGTGCAGCTCGCCGA
CCACTACCAGCAGAACACCCCCATCGGCGACGGCCCCGTGCTGCTGCCCGACAACCACTACCTGAGCACC
CAGTCCGCCCTGAGCAAAGACCCCAACGAGAAGCGCGATCACATGGTCCTGCTGGAGTTCGTGACCGCCG
CCGGGATCACTCTCGGCATGGACGAGCTGTACAAGTAAGCGGCCGCAACTTGTTTATTGCAGCTTATAAT
GGTTACAAATAAAGCAATAGCATCACAAATTTCACAAATAAAGCATTTTTTTCACTGCATTCTAGTTGTG
GTTTGTCCAAACTCATCAATGTATCTTAACTAGTGGATCCACTAGGGGCCGCCGACGCGAGGCTGGATGG
CCTTCCCCATTATGATTCTTCTCGCTTCCGGCGGCATCGGGATGCCCGCGTTGCAGGCCATGCTGTCCAG
GCAGGTAGATGACGACCATCAGGGACAGCTTCAAGGATCGCTCGCGGCTCTTACCAGCCTAACTTCGATC
ATTGGACCGCTGATCGTCACGGCGATTTATGCCGCCTCGGCGAGCACATGGAACGGGTTGGCATGGATTG
TAGGCGCCGCCCTATACCTTGTCTGCCTCCCCGCGTTGCGTCGCGGTGCATGGAGCCGGGCCACCTCGAC
CTGAATGGAAGCCGGCGGCACCTCGCTAACGGATTCACCACTCCAAGAATTGGAGCCAATCAATTCTTGC
GGAGAACTGTGAATGCGCAAACCAACCCTTGGCAGAACATATCCATCGCGTCCGCCATCTCCAGCAGCCG
CACGCGGCGCATCTCGGGCAGCGTTGGGTCCTGGCCACGGGTGCGCATGATCGTGCTCCTGTCGTTGAGG
ACCCGGCTAGGCTGGCGGGGTTGCCTTACTGGTTAGCAGAATGAATCACCGATACGCGAGCGAACGTGAA
GCGACTGCTGCTGCAAAACGTCTGCGACCTGAGCAACAACATGAATGGTCTTCGGTTTCCGTGTTTCGTA
AAGTCTGGAAACGCGGAAGTCAGCGCTCTTCCGCTTCCTCGCTCACTGACTCGCTGCGCTCGGTCGTTCG
GCTGCGGCGAGCGGTATCAGCTCACTCAAAGGCGGTAATACGGTTATCCACAGAATCAGGGGATAACGCA
GGAAAGAACATGTGAGCAAAAGGCCAGCAAAAGGCCAGGAACCGTAAAAAGGCCGCGTTGCTGGCGTTTT
TCCATAGGCTCCGCCCCCCTGACGAGCATCACAAAAATCGACGCTCAAGTCAGAGGTGGCGAAACCCGAC
AGGACTATAAAGATACCAGGCGTTTCCCCCTGGAAGCTCCCTCGTGCGCTCTCCTGTTCCGACCCTGCCG
CTTACCGGATACCTGTCCGCCTTTCTCCCTTCGGGAAGCGTGGCGCTTTCTCATAGCTCACGCTGTAGGT
ATCTCAGTTCGGTGTAGGTCGTTCGCTCCAAGCTGGGCTGTGTGCACGAACCCCCCGTTCAGCCCGACCG
CTGCGCCTTATCCGGTAACTATCGTCTTGAGTCCAACCCGGTAAGACACGACTTATCGCCACTGGCAGCA
GCCACTGGTAACAGGATTAGCAGAGCGAGGTATGTAGGCGGTGCTACAGAGTTCTTGAAGTGGTGGCCTA
ACTACGGCTACACTAGAAGGACAGTATTTGGTATCTGCGCTCTGCTGAAGCCAGTTACCTTCGGAAAAAG
AGTTGGTAGCTCTTGATCCGGCAAACAAACCACCGCTGGTAGCGGTGGTTTTTTTGTTTGCAAGCAGCAG
ATTACGCGCAGAAAAAAAGGATCTCAAGAAGATCCTTTGATCTTTTCTACGGGGTCTGACGCTCAGTGGA
ACGAAAACTCACGTTAAGGGATTTTGGTCATGAGATTATCAAAAAGGATCTTCACCTAGATCCTTTTAAA
TTAAAAATGAAGTTTTAAATCAATCTAAAGTATATATGAGTAAACTTGGTCTGACAGTTACCAATGCTTA
ATCAGTGAGGCACCTATCTCAGCGATCTGTCTATTTCGTTCATCCATAGTTGCCTGACTCCCCGTCGTGT
AGATAACTACGATACGGGAGGGCTTACCATCTGGCCCCAGTGCTGCAATGATACCGCGAGACCCACGCTC
ACCGGCTCCAGATTTATCAGCAATAAACCAGCCAGCCGGAAGGGCCGAGCGCAGAAGTGGTCCTGCAACT
TTATCCGCCTCCATCCAGTCTATTAATTGTTGCCGGGAAGCTAGAGTAAGTAGTTCGCCAGTTAATAGTT
TGCGCAACGTTGTTGCCATTGCTGCAGGCATCGTGGTGTCACGCTCGTCGTTTGGTATGGCTTCATTCAG
CTCCGGTTCCCAACGATCAAGGCGAGTTACATGATCCCCCATGTTGTGCAAAAAAGCGGTTAGCTCCTTC
GGTCCTCCGATCGTTGTCAGAAGTAAGTTGGCCGCAGTGTTATCACTCATGGTTATGGCAGCACTGCATA
ATTCTCTTACTGTCATGCCATCCGTAAGATGCTTTTCTGTGACTGGTGAGTACTCAACCAAGTCATTCTG
AGAATAGTGTATGCGGCGACCGAGTTGCTCTTGCCCGGCGTCAACACGGGATAATACCGCGCCACATAGC
AGAACTTTAAAAGTGCTCATCATTGGAAAACGTTCTTCGGGGCGAAAACTCTCAAGGATCTTACCGCTGT
TGAGATCCAGTTCGATGTAACCCACTCGTGCACCCAACTGATCTTCAGCATCTTTTACTTTCACCAGCGT
TTCTGGGTGAGCAAAAACAGGAAGGCAAAATGCCGCAAAAAAGGGAATAAGGGCGACACGGAAATGTTGA
ATACTCATACTCTTCCTTTTTCAATATTATTGAAGCATTTATCAGGGTTATTGTCTCATGAGCGGATACA
TATTTGAATGTATTTAGAAAAATAAACAAATAGGGGTTCCGCGCACATTTCCCCGAAAAGTGCCACCTGA
CGTCTAAGAAACCATTATTATCATGACATTAACCTATAAAAATAGGCGTATCACGAGGCCCTTTCGTCTT
CAAGAATTCACATTTGTACGAATTTTTTTTTTATCAAAAGTTCGAGTTTTTCACCAATTTCCTCATCAAC
CGAGCAAGGCAAACGGCTTTGAATAATATGGTGTTATATATACATATATCAAATCGCTGCTGACTGCGTG
ATTGATGGCCCCAAGATTACATATTATCGAATCAGGATTCAGAAGGAGATCAATGTCAAATGCGGACAGG
AACATGAAAGACGCCTGTTATGCGCAATTAAAAATTTGGGTTTAATTGCTGTGGAAACTGTTGTTGGCGG
CATCTTAAGTTCCTGTTTAACAACATCAACTACTTATGTACGTAGAAGCGTTTAAGCCATTTGCATACAG
ATGAGAACTGGCTTTTGTGCTAATCAGTCAAGATGACTCCGATGATGATGACTCATTACCTGACCAGTTT
TCGCTGCTTTCTTTTCAACAACTACTTGTATATGTATTGTATCCAATAGCAATACATTGAATTTCCATGG
TCTAGTCACGTATTATCATTTAATTGACACCAAGTCGTGTTATTGTTGAGCTATCGAGTTCAGCTCAAAC
ATTTCTTATTCCCATGAATAAGCCGGCAAAAATATGCAATCTATGAAAGTTAATATAAGCAAACCTTACT
TTGACTCAATACCAATGCACTTTGTGTCGATAGGTTCACGCAATTGAGGCGATTATTCCGATAACCCAAG
CGATTGACTGTTCCCGTTTCGATTCCAATTGAAATTTGGAAATGTACAATAGTTTTGCTATATGCTGTCA
AGTACGCTCTTATCTTCTCTGGGTTTTCTTCAGAGTTTCGAAACGCTTCTTCTTTTTTTTGTTTTTTTTT
TTTTGGAATCTCGTATTTTGGAAGGGGCTCCCCTCTGGAATTTGTTACACTGTCGTTATCATTGCGAACA
AGCGGCCCGAAGCTATCAGCGACTTTAACATTTACAATGCACTTTTTTACGACCAATTAAATGTACATTT
TCCTTTCTTCGCCCGTTGATAAGCGAACGCGATGTGGCGCAGGCAATGTGTTGCTCTTGCGACACAAACG
CAATCAAAATGGATTCAATTTCGCTTTTTCCCAGTGAAACGAAGAACGAACCGACCATCATGATATGCTC
CTCTGCATGTTGCGTATTGAATCAATGACAATTTCAATTAAGCCGCCCGTTCGTCATGCGTTTTCGTGCG
CTTCGAAATGCTGATAACGCTGCTGTCCTCCAACTGCTTTGCATGTGGACACAATTCCATTTATTTAATT
CTTTTATTTGGATCGGTTAAATTAAAAAGCGCCTTGTTACGCATTTAACGTTGTTTCCGGTGCGTGGTGG
TTTCATGCTTCTGGGAACGGCAAATGGGTTTAGGATTGGGAACCCCTCATCATCTGTTGGAATATACTAT
TCAACCTACAAAAGTAACGTTAAACAACACTACTTTATATTTGATATGAATGGCCACACCTTTTATGCCA
TAAAACATATTGTAAGAGAATACCACTCTTTTTATTCCTTCTTTCCTTCTTGTACGTTTTTTGCTGTAAG
TAGGTCGTGGTGCTGGTGTTGCAGTTGAAATAACTTAAAATATAAATCATAAAACTCAAACATAAACTTG
ACTATTTATTTATTTATTAAGAAAGGAAATATAAATTATAAATTACAACAGGTTATGGACCTGCAGCCAA
GCTTGGCGCTCGTCCGGGGGCAATGAGATATGAAAAAGCCTGAACTCACCGCGACGTCTGTCGAGAAGTT
TCTGATCGAAAAGTTCGACAGCGTCTCCGACCTGATGCAGCTCTCGGAGGGCGAAGAATCTCGTGCTTTC
AGCTTCGATGTAGGAGGGCGTGGATATGTCCTGCGGGTAAATAGCTGCGCCGATGGTTTCTACAAAGATC
GTTATGTTTATCGGCACTTTGCATCGGCCGCGCTCCCGATTCCGGAAGTGCTTGACATTGGGGAATTCAG
CGAGAGCCTGACCTATTGCATCTCCCGCCGTGCACAGGGTGTCACGTTGCAAGACCTGCCTGAAACCGAA
CTGCCCGCTGTTCTGCAGCCGGTCGCGGAGGCCATGGATGCGATCGCTGCGGCCGATCTTAGCCAGACGA
GCGGGTTCGGCCCATTCGGACCGCAAGGAATCGGTCAATACACTACATGGCGTGATTTCATATGCGCGAT
TGCTGATCCCCATGTGTATCACTGGCAAACTGTGATGGACGACACCGTCAGTGCGTCCGTCGCGCAGGCT
CTCGATGAGCTGATGCTTTGGGCCGAGGACTGCCCCGAAGTCCGGCACCTCGTGCACGCGGATTTCGGCT
CCAACAATGTCCTGACGGACAATGGCCGCATAACAGCGGTCATTGACTGGAGCGAGGCGATGTTCGGGGA
TTCCCAATACGAGGTCGCCAACATCTTCTTCTGGAGGCCGTGGTTGGCTTGTATGGAGCAGCAGACGCGC
TACTTCGAGCGGAGGCATCCGGAGCTTGCAGGATCGCCGCGGCTCCGGGCGTATATGCTCCGCATTGGTC
TTGACCAACTCTATCAGAGCTTGGTTGACGGCAATTTCGATGATGCAGCTTGGGCGCAGGGTCGATGCGA
CGCAATCGTCCGATCCGGAGCCGGGACTGTCGGGCGTACACAAATCGCCCGCAGAAGCGCGGCCGTCTGG
ACCGATGGCTGTGTAGAAGTACTCGCCGATAGTGGAAACCGACGCCCCAGCACTCGTCCGAGGGCAAAGG
AATAGAGTAGATGCCGACCGAACAAGAGCTGATTTCGAGAACGCCTCAGCCAGCAACTCGCGCGAGCCTA
GCAAGGCAAATGCGAGAGAACGGCCTTACGCTTGGTGGCACAGTTCTCGTCCACAGTTCGCTAAGCTCGC
TCGGCTGGGTCGCGGGAGGGCCGGTCGCAGTGATTCAGGCCCTTCTGGATTGTGTTGGTCCCCAGGGCAC
GATTGTCATGCCCACGCACTCGGGTGATCTGACTGATCCCGCAGATTGGAGATCGCCGCCCGTGCCTGCC
GATTGGGTGCAGATCTTTGTGAAGGAACCTTACTTCTGTGGTGTGACATAATTGGACAAACTACCTACAG
AGAT
